Addgene plasmid #176788: pEE031
Purpose: Encodes codon optimized putative thermophilic PET hydrolase enzyme for bacterial expression
Depositing lab: Gregg Beckham. Depositing organization: National Laboratory of the Rockies (NLR). Publication: Sourcing thermotolerant poly(ethylene terephthalate) hydrolase scaffolds from natural diversity. Erickson E, Gado JE, Avilan L, Bratti F, Brizendine RK, Cox PA, Gill R, Graham R, Kim DJ, Konig G, Michener WE, Poudel S, Ramirez KJ, Shakespeare TJ, Zahn M, Boyd ES, Payne CM, DuBois JL, Pickford AR, Beckham GT, McGeehan JE. Nat Commun. 2022 Dec 21;13(1):7850. doi: 10.1038/s41467-022-35237-x. PubMed 36543766.
Backbone
  Vector backbone: pET21b(+)
  Backbone manufacturer: EMD Biosciences
  Backbone size w/o insert (bp): 5366
  Vector type: Bacterial Expression
Growth in bacteria
  Bacterial resistance: Ampicillin, 100 μg/mL
  Growth temperature: 37°C
  Growth strain: DH5alpha
  Copy number: High Copy
Gene/Insert
  Gene/Insert name: 308 (alt name: Environmental sample JzSedJan11_10355852)
  Species: Environmental sample
  Insert size (bp): 849
  Promoter: T7
  Tag / fusion protein: 6xHis (C terminal on backbone)
  Cloning method: Restriction Enzyme; 5′ cloning site NdeI (unknown if destroyed); 3′ cloning site XhoI (unknown if destroyed)
  Sequencing primers: 5′ T7 For; 3′ T7 Rev
Terms and licenses: Academic/Nonprofit Terms; Industry Terms: Not Available to Industry
Depositor comments: Accession Number JzSedJan11_10355852
How to cite: pEE031 was a gift from Gregg Beckham (Addgene plasmid # 176788 ; http://n2t.net/addgene:176788 ; RRID:Addgene_176788)
