[The description below was written by a language model from this plasmid's Addgene catalogue record and pLannotate feature annotations shown in this document.]
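Description:
pEE031 is a bacterial expression plasmid built on the pET21b(+) backbone that carries a codon-optimized open reading frame for a putative thermophilic poly(ethylene terephthalate) hydrolase, designated candidate "308". The gene was identified from an environmental (metagenomic) sample rather than a cultured organism. The insert is about 849 bp and was placed between the NdeI and XhoI sites, giving a sequenced plasmid of roughly 6.2 kb. The plasmid replicates in E. coli from a ColE1/pMB1-type origin and is selected with ampicillin through the β-lactamase gene. The catalogue lists it as high copy, although the feature table also shows the pBR322-derived rop gene and bom region, which normally moderate copy number. An f1 origin is also present. The short tetracycline-resistance fragments are non-functional remnants of the pBR322 lineage.

Expression follows the standard pET arrangement. A T7 promoter sits immediately upstream of a lac operator, followed by the strong T7 gene 10 ribosome binding site, the coding sequence, and a T7 terminator. The plasmid-borne lacI gene supplies repressor, so transcription stays low until IPTG induction in a host that provides T7 RNA polymerase. The insert itself is not annotated in the feature table but occupies the gap between the ribosome binding site and the histidine tag. That tag is the backbone-encoded C-terminal 6xHis (flagged by the annotation tool as a partial 9xHis match), which allows metal-affinity purification. The "SET1 fragment" call just before the terminator is probably a homology match to T7-derived backbone sequence rather than a deliberate fusion. The construct is intended for recombinant production of this enzyme, as part of an effort to source thermotolerant PET hydrolase scaffolds from natural diversity.
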