Features (pLannotate 1.2.2; 18 found; start..end, strand, type, name):
      1..25      +  protein_bind   lac operator: The lac repressor binds to the lac operator to inhibit transcription in E. coli. This inhibition can be relieved by adding lactose or isopropyl-β-D-thiogalactopyranoside (IPTG). lac repressor encoded by lacI
     40..62      +  RBS            RBS: efficient ribosome binding site from bacteriophage T7 gene 10 (Olins and Rangwala, 1989)
    928..945     +  CDS            9xHis (fragment): 9xHis affinity tag
    955..1004    +  CDS            SET1 (fragment): solubility-enhancement tag derived from T7 phage gene 10B
   1012..1059    +  terminator     T7 terminator: transcription terminator for bacteriophage T7 RNA polymerase
   1096..1524    +  rep_origin     f1 ori (sequence partly withheld): f1 bacteriophage origin of replication; arrow indicates direction of (+) strand synthesis
   1577..1681    +  promoter       AmpR promoter: bla
   1682..2542    +  CDS            AmpR: β-lactamase; bla; confers resistance to ampicillin, carbenicillin, and related antibiotics
   2713..3301    +  rep_origin     ori: high-copy-number ColE1/pMB1/pBR322/pUC origin of replication
   3487..3626    -  misc_feature   bom: basis of mobility region from pBR322
   3728..3919    -  CDS            rop: Rop protein, which maintains plasmids at low copy number; rop
   3936..4316    +  CDS            YPB1_ECOLX: Protein predicted: Swiss-Prot protein existence level 4. From Escherichia coli.
   4388..4679    -  CDS            TcR (fragment): tetracycline efflux protein; tet; confers resistance to tetracycline
   4694..4715    -  protein_bind   CAP binding site: CAP binding activates transcription in the presence of cAMP. E. coli catabolite activator protein
   4728..5810    -  CDS            lacI: lac repressor; lacI; The lac repressor binds to the lac operator to inhibit transcription in E. coli. This inhibition can be relieved by adding lactose or isopropyl-β-D-thiogalactopyranoside (IPTG).
   5811..5888    -  promoter       lacI promoter: lacI
   5896..6175    -  CDS            TcR (fragment): tetracycline efflux protein; tet; confers resistance to tetracycline
   6197..6215    +  promoter       T7 promoter: promoter for bacteriophage T7 RNA polymerase
>Addgene plasmid #176788 | pEE031 | addgene full sequence | sequence record 349632 | Addgene NGS Result
GGAATTGTGAGCGGATAACAATTCCCCTCTAGAAATAATTTTGTTTAACTTTAAGAAGGAGATATACATA
TGCTGAAAATCATCGAAGATTTTGCGAGTCTGGACACCGGTGTTAAAGTGTTCTATCGTTGTATCCTGCC
GGAATCTTTCAAAGAACTGGCGATCGTGTCTCATGGTTTCACCTCGCACTCTGGTTTCTACATCCATATT
GGCAAGGAATTGGCGTCCTATGGCTATGGTGTTTGCATCCACGATCAGCGCGGTCACGGTCGTACCGCGC
AGAACCTGGAACGTGGCTACGTAGATTCTTTTAACGATTTCCTGGTGGACCTGGAAACTTTCACTATGCA
TGTTCAGCGCGTTTTCGGTGGTGAACGCACCGTCCTAATCGGACACAGCATGGGCGGTCTGATTGTTCTG
CTGTATGCGGGCAAATACGGTCGCGTTGGCGACGCCGTAGTTGCAGTGGCTCCGGCCGTTCTGATTCCGG
AAACCCGCCGTTTTAGCACTCTGATCTTTGCCACCATTGCCTCCATCCTGTTTCCGCGTAAGCGTATTGA
ACTCCCGTTTACCGAACAGCAGATTGAGGAAGGTATGAAACGTATGGACCGTGAGCTCCTGGAAGCAATG
GGTAAAGATGAACTGGTACTGCGTGACACCACCATTAAACTGCTGGTTGAAATCTGGAAAGCGTCGCGTG
AATTTTGGCGCTACGTGGAACGTATCCAGATCCCGACCCTGCTGATCCACGGCGAAAAAGACAATATCAT
CCCGATTGAAGCTAGCCGCCGTACCTATTCTCGCCTGAAAACTCTGAAAAAAGAGCTGATCGTTTACCCG
GAATGCGGCCATTCTCCGCTGCATGAAATCGGTTGGCGTGAACGTATCAAAAACATGGTAGAATGGATCC
GCAACAACATCCTCGAGCACCACCACCACCACCACTGAGATCCGGCTGCTAACAAAGCCCGAAAGGAAGC
TGAGTTGGCTGCTGCCACCGCTGAGCAATAACTAGCATAACCCCTTGGGGCCTCTAAACGGGTCTTGAGG
GGTTTTTTGCTGAAAGGAGGAACTATATCCGGATTGGCGAATGGG
[124 nt withheld, positions 1096-1219]
C
[91 nt withheld, positions 1221-1311]
A
[49 nt withheld, positions 1313-1361]
CCTTTGACGTTGGAGTCCACGTTCTTT
[37 nt withheld, positions 1389-1425]
ACCCTATCTCGGTCTATTCTTTTGATTTATAAGGGATTTTGCCGATTTCGGCCTATTGGTTAAAAAATGA
GCTGATTTAACAAAAATTTAACGCGAATTTTAACAAAATATTAACGCTTACAATTTAGGTGGCACTTTTC
GGGGAAATGTGCGCGGAACCCCTATTTGTTTATTTTTCTAAATACATTCAAATATGTATCCGCTCATGAG
ACAATAACCCTGATAAATGCTTCAATAATATTGAAAAAGGAAGAGTATGAGTATTCAACATTTCCGTGTC
GCCCTTATTCCCTTTTTTGCGGCATTTTGCCTTCCTGTTTTTGCTCACCCAGAAACGCTGGTGAAAGTAA
AAGATGCTGAAGATCAGTTGGGTGCACGAGTGGGTTACATCGAACTGGATCTCAACAGCGGTAAGATCCT
TGAGAGTTTTCGCCCCGAAGAACGTTTTCCAATGATGAGCACTTTTAAAGTTCTGCTATGTGGCGCGGTA
TTATCCCGTATTGACGCCGGGCAAGAGCAACTCGGTCGCCGCATACACTATTCTCAGAATGACTTGGTTG
AGTACTCACCAGTCACAGAAAAGCATCTTACGGATGGCATGACAGTAAGAGAATTATGCAGTGCTGCCAT
AACCATGAGTGATAACACTGCGGCCAACTTACTTCTGACAACGATCGGAGGACCGAAGGAGCTAACCGCT
TTTTTGCACAACATGGGGGATCATGTAACTCGCCTTGATCGTTGGGAACCGGAGCTGAATGAAGCCATAC
CAAACGACGAGCGTGACACCACGATGCCTGCAGCAATGGCAACAACGTTGCGCAAACTATTAACTGGCGA
ACTACTTACTCTAGCTTCCCGGCAACAATTAATAGACTGGATGGAGGCGGATAAAGTTGCAGGACCACTT
CTGCGCTCGGCCCTTCCGGCTGGCTGGTTTATTGCTGATAAATCTGGAGCCGGTGAGCGTGGGTCTCGCG
GTATCATTGCAGCACTGGGGCCAGATGGTAAGCCCTCCCGTATCGTAGTTATCTACACGACGGGGAGTCA
GGCAACTATGGATGAACGAAATAGACAGATCGCTGAGATAGGTGCCTCACTGATTAAGCATTGGTAACTG
TCAGACCAAGTTTACTCATATATACTTTAGATTGATTTAAAACTTCATTTTTAATTTAAAAGGATCTAGG
TGAAGATCCTTTTTGATAATCTCATGACCAAAATCCCTTAACGTGAGTTTTCGTTCCACTGAGCGTCAGA
CCCCGTAGAAAAGATCAAAGGATCTTCTTGAGATCCTTTTTTTCTGCGCGTAATCTGCTGCTTGCAAACA
AAAAAACCACCGCTACCAGCGGTGGTTTGTTTGCCGGATCAAGAGCTACCAACTCTTTTTCCGAAGGTAA
CTGGCTTCAGCAGAGCGCAGATACCAAATACTGTCCTTCTAGTGTAGCCGTAGTTAGGCCACCACTTCAA
GAACTCTGTAGCACCGCCTACATACCTCGCTCTGCTAATCCTGTTACCAGTGGCTGCTGCCAGTGGCGAT
AAGTCGTGTCTTACCGGGTTGGACTCAAGACGATAGTTACCGGATAAGGCGCAGCGGTCGGGCTGAACGG
GGGGTTCGTGCACACAGCCCAGCTTGGAGCGAACGACCTACACCGAACTGAGATACCTACAGCGTGAGCT
ATGAGAAAGCGCCACGCTTCCCGAAGGGAGAAAGGCGGACAGGTATCCGGTAAGCGGCAGGGTCGGAACA
GGAGAGCGCACGAGGGAGCTTCCAGGGGGAAACGCCTGGTATCTTTATAGTCCTGTCGGGTTTCGCCACC
TCTGACTTGAGCGTCGATTTTTGTGATGCTCGTCAGGGGGGCGGAGCCTATGGAAAAACGCCAGCAACGC
GGCCTTTTTACGGTTCCTGGCCTTTTGCTGGCCTTTTGCTCACATGTTCTTTCCTGCGTTATCCCCTGAT
TCTGTGGATAACCGTATTACCGCCTTTGAGTGAGCTGATACCGCTCGCCGCAGCCGAACGACCGAGCGCA
GCGAGTCAGTGAGCGAGGAAGCGGAAGAGCGCCTGATGCGGTATTTTCTCCTTACGCATCTGTGCGGTAT
TTCACACCGCAATGGTGCACTCTCAGTACAATCTGCTCTGATGCCGCATAGTTAAGCCAGTATACACTCC
GCTATCGCTACGTGACTGGGTCATGGCTGCGCCCCGACACCCGCCAACACCCGCTGACGCGCCCTGACGG
GCTTGTCTGCTCCCGGCATCCGCTTACAGACAAGCTGTGACCGTCTCCGGGAGCTGCATGTGTCAGAGGT
TTTCACCGTCATCACCGAAACGCGCGAGGCAGCTGCGGTAAAGCTCATCAGCGTGGTCGTGAAGCGATTC
ACAGATGTCTGCCTGTTCATCCGCGTCCAGCTCGTTGAGTTTCTCCAGAAGCGTTAATGTCTGGCTTCTG
ATAAAGCGGGCCATGTTAAGGGCGGTTTTTTCCTGTTTGGTCACTGATGCCTCCGTGTAAGGGGGATTTC
TGTTCATGGGGGTAATGATACCGATGAAACGAGAGAGGATGCTCACGATACGGGTTACTGATGATGAACA
TGCCCGGTTACTGGAACGTTGTGAGGGTAAACAACTGGCGGTATGGATGCGGCGGGACCAGAGAAAAATC
ACTCAGGGTCAATGCCAGCGCTTCGTTAATACAGATGTAGGTGTTCCACAGGGTAGCCAGCAGCATCCTG
CGATGCAGATCCGGAACATAATGGTGCAGGGCGCTGACTTCCGCGTTTCCAGACTTTACGAAACACGGAA
ACCGAAGACCATTCATGTTGTTGCTCAGGTCGCAGACGTTTTGCAGCAGCAGTCGCTTCACGTTCGCTCG
CGTATCGGTGATTCATTCTGCTAACCAGTAAGGCAACCCCGCCAGCCTAGCCGGGTCCTCAACGACAGGA
GCACGATCATGCGCACCCGTGGGGCCGCCATGCCGGCGATAATGGCCTGCTTCTCGCCGAAACGTTTGGT
GGCGGGACCAGTGACGAAGGCTTGAGCGAGGGCGTGCAAGATTCCGAATACCGCAAGCGACAGGCCGATC
ATCGTCGCGCTCCAGCGAAAGCGGTCCTCGCCGAAAATGACCCAGAGCGCTGCCGGCACCTGTCCTACGA
GTTGCATGATAAAGAAGACAGTCATAAGTGCGGCGACGATAGTCATGCCCCGCGCCCACCGGAAGGAGCT
GACTGGGTTGAAGGCTCTCAAGGGCATCGGTCGAGATCCCGGTGCCTAATGAGTGAGCTAACTTACATTA
ATTGCGTTGCGCTCACTGCCCGCTTTCCAGTCGGGAAACCTGTCGTGCCAGCTGCATTAATGAATCGGCC
AACGCGCGGGGAGAGGCGGTTTGCGTATTGGGCGCCAGGGTGGTTTTTCTTTTCACCAGTGAGACGGGCA
ACAGCTGATTGCCCTTCACCGCCTGGCCCTGAGAGAGTTGCAGCAAGCGGTCCACGCTGGTTTGCCCCAG
CAGGCGAAAATCCTGTTTGATGGTGGTTAACGGCGGGATATAACATGAGCTGTCTTCGGTATCGTCGTAT
CCCACTACCGAGATATCCGCACCAACGCGCAGCCCGGACTCGGTAATGGCGCGCATTGCGCCCAGCGCCA
TCTGATCGTTGGCAACCAGCATCGCAGTGGGAACGATGCCCTCATTCAGCATTTGCATGGTTTGTTGAAA
ACCGGACATGGCACTCCAGTCGCCTTCCCGTTCCGCTATCGGCTGAATTTGATTGCGAGTGAGATATTTA
TGCCAGCCAGCCAGACGCAGACGCGCCGAGACAGAACTTAATGGGCCCGCTAACAGCGCGATTTGCTGGT
GACCCAATGCGACCAGATGCTCCACGCCCAGTCGCGTACCGTCTTCATGGGAGAAAATAATACTGTTGAT
GGGTGTCTGGTCAGAGACATCAAGAAATAACGCCGGAACATTAGTGCAGGCAGCTTCCACAGCAATGGCA
TCCTGGTCATCCAGCGGATAGTTAATGATCAGCCCACTGACGCGTTGCGCGAGAAGATTGTGCACCGCCG
CTTTACAGGCTTCGACGCCGCTTCGTTCTACCATCGACACCACCACGCTGGCACCCAGTTGATCGGCGCG
AGATTTAATCGCCGCGACAATTTGCGACGGCGCGTGCAGGGCCAGACTGGAGGTGGCAACGCCAATCAGC
AACGACTGTTTGCCCGCCAGTTGTTGTGCCACGCGGTTGGGAATGTAATTCAGCTCCGCCATCGCCGCTT
CCACTTTTTCCCGCGTTTTCGCAGAAACGTGGCTGGCCTGGTTCACCACGCGGGAAACGGTCTGATAAGA
GACACCGGCATACTCTGCGACATCGTATAACGTTACTGGTTTCACATTCACCACCCTGAATTGACTCTCT
TCCGGGCGCTATCATGCCATACCGCGAAAGGTTTTGCGCCATTCGATGGTGTCCGGGATCTCGACGCTCT
CCCTTATGCGACTCCTGCATTAGGAAGCAGCCCAGTAGTAGGTTGAGGCCGTTGAGCACCGCCGCCGCAA
GGAATGGTGCATGCAAGGAGATGGCGCCCAACAGTCCCCCGGCCACGGGGCCTGCCACCATACCCACGCC
GAAACAAGCGCTCATGAGCCCGAAGTGGCGAGCCCGATCTTCCCCATCGGTGATGTCGGCGATATAGGCG
CCAGCAACCGCACCTGTGGCGCCGGTGATGCCGGCCACGATGCGTCCGGCGTAGAGGATCGAGATCTCGA
TCCCGCGAAATTAATACGACTCACTATAGG
