>Addgene plasmid #176788 | pEE031 | depositor partial sequence | sequence record 342631 | Insert (including NdeI and XhoI sites)
CATATGCTGAAAATCATCGAAGATTTTGCGAGTCTGGACACCGGTGTTAAAGTGTTCTATCGTTGTATCC
TGCCGGAATCTTTCAAAGAACTGGCGATCGTGTCTCATGGTTTCACCTCGCACTCTGGTTTCTACATCCA
TATTGGCAAGGAATTGGCGTCCTATGGCTATGGTGTTTGCATCCACGATCAGCGCGGTCACGGTCGTACC
GCGCAGAACCTGGAACGTGGCTACGTAGATTCTTTTAACGATTTCCTGGTGGACCTGGAAACTTTCACTA
TGCATGTTCAGCGCGTTTTCGGTGGTGAACGCACCGTCCTAATCGGACACAGCATGGGCGGTCTGATTGT
TCTGCTGTATGCGGGCAAATACGGTCGCGTTGGCGACGCCGTAGTTGCAGTGGCTCCGGCCGTTCTGATT
CCGGAAACCCGCCGTTTTAGCACTCTGATCTTTGCCACCATTGCCTCCATCCTGTTTCCGCGTAAGCGTA
TTGAACTCCCGTTTACCGAACAGCAGATTGAGGAAGGTATGAAACGTATGGACCGTGAGCTCCTGGAAGC
AATGGGTAAAGATGAACTGGTACTGCGTGACACCACCATTAAACTGCTGGTTGAAATCTGGAAAGCGTCG
CGTGAATTTTGGCGCTACGTGGAACGTATCCAGATCCCGACCCTGCTGATCCACGGCGAAAAAGACAATA
TCATCCCGATTGAAGCTAGCCGCCGTACCTATTCTCGCCTGAAAACTCTGAAAAAAGAGCTGATCGTTTA
CCCGGAATGCGGCCATTCTCCGCTGCATGAAATCGGTTGGCGTGAACGTATCAAAAACATGGTAGAATGG
ATCCGCAACAACATCCTCGAG
